Addgene plasmid #175025: Halo-WIPI2B WT
Purpose: Expresses WIPI2B fused to Halo in mammalian cells
Depositing lab: Erika Holzbaur & Andrea Stavoe. Depositing organization: University of Pennsylvania. Publication: Expression of WIPI2B counteracts age-related decline in autophagosome biogenesis in neurons. Stavoe AK, Gopal PP, Gubas A, Tooze SA, Holzbaur EL. Elife. 2019 Jul 16;8. pii: 44219. doi: 10.7554/eLife.44219. PubMed 31309927.
Backbone
  Vector backbone: pHTN
  Backbone manufacturer: Promega
  Backbone size w/o insert (bp): 6143
  Total vector size (bp): 7410
  Vector type: Mammalian Expression
Growth in bacteria
  Bacterial resistance: Ampicillin, 100 μg/mL
  Growth temperature: 37°C
  Growth strain: DH5alpha
  Copy number: Unknown
Gene/Insert
  Gene/Insert name: WIPI2B
  Species: H. sapiens (human)
  Entrez Gene: WIPI2 (a.k.a. ATG18B, Atg21, CGI-50, IDDSSA, WIPI-2)
  Promoter: CMV
  Tag / fusion protein: HaloTag (N terminal on backbone)
  Cloning method: Restriction Enzyme; 5′ cloning site EcoRI (not destroyed); 3′ cloning site NotI (not destroyed)
  Sequencing primers: 5′ cctgatcggcagcgagatcg
Resource information
  A portion of this plasmid was derived from a plasmid made by: Sharon Tooze, Francis Crick Institute, UK
Terms and licenses: Academic/Nonprofit Terms; Industry Terms: Not Available to Industry
How to cite: Halo-WIPI2B WT was a gift from Erika Holzbaur & Andrea Stavoe (Addgene plasmid # 175025 ; http://n2t.net/addgene:175025 ; RRID:Addgene_175025)
