[The description below was written by a language model from this plasmid's Addgene catalogue record and pLannotate feature annotations shown in this document.]
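Description:
Halo-WIPI2B WT is a 7,410 bp mammalian expression plasmid built on the Promega pHTN backbone, which supplies an N-terminal HaloTag. It is propagated in E. coli through a high-copy ColE1/pUC-type origin and selected with ampicillin via the β-lactamase gene. A ColE1-derived cer site is also annotated, which helps keep the plasmid monomeric. A separate cassette, with the SV40 enhancer/early promoter driving a neomycin phosphotransferase gene followed by a synthetic poly(A) signal, could permit G418 selection of transfected mammalian cells, although the record does not state that it was used this way.

The payload is human WIPI2B, the wild-type form as named, cloned between EcoRI and NotI sites that both remain intact. Transcription is driven by the CMV immediate-early enhancer and promoter, followed by a chimeric β-globin/immunoglobulin intron that promotes efficient expression, and ends at an SV40 polyadenylation signal. A T7 promoter upstream of the coding region would also allow in vitro transcription. The open reading frame encodes HaloTag, a modified bacterial dehalogenase that bonds covalently to chloroalkane ligands, then a TEV protease cleavage site, then WIPI2B. The automated annotation matched the insert to the rat Wipi2 protein entry, which probably reflects high sequence conservation, since the catalogue lists the species as human. Several short annotated fragments (SET1, T7 terminator, large T antigen, M13 ori, bom, tnpA) appear to be backbone remnants or partial matches rather than functional elements.

WIPI2 is a PtdIns3P-binding component of the autophagy machinery that acts early in autophagosome formation. The Halo fusion allows the protein to be labelled with fluorescent ligands for imaging. The associated work examined whether WIPI2B expression counteracts the age-related decline in autophagosome biogenesis in neurons.
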