Features (pLannotate 1.2.2; 21 found; start..end, strand, type, name):
    140..517     +  enhancer       CMV enhancer: human cytomegalovirus immediate early enhancer
    519..718     +  promoter       CMV promoter: human cytomegalovirus (CMV) immediate early promoter
    857..989     +  intron         chimeric intron: chimera between introns from human β-globin and immunoglobulin heavy chain genes
   1033..1051    +  promoter       T7 promoter: promoter for bacteriophage T7 RNA polymerase
   1067..1957    +  CDS            HaloTag®: modified bacterial dehalogenase that forms covalent bonds with chloroalkane derivatives
   1970..1990    +  CDS            TEV site: tobacco etch virus (TEV) protease recognition and cleavage site
   2021..3328    +  CDS            Wipi2: WIPI2_RAT - Experimental evidence at protein level: Swiss-Prot protein existence level 1. Component of the autophagy machinery that controls the major intracellular degradation process by which cytoplasmic materials are packaged into autophagosomes and delivered to lysosomes for degradation. Involved in an early step of the formation of preautophagosomal structures. Binds and is activated by phosphatidylinositol 3-phosphate (PtdIns3P) forming on membranes of the endoplasmic reticulum upon activation of the upstream ULK1 and PI3 kinases. Mediates ER-isolation membranes contacts by interacting w
   3342..3367    +  CDS            SET1 (fragment): solubility-enhancement tag derived from T7 phage gene 10B
   3375..3391    +  terminator     T7 terminator (fragment): transcription terminator for bacteriophage T7 RNA polymerase
   3411..3532    -  polyA_signal   SV40 poly(A) signal: SV40 polyadenylation signal
   3555..3623    -  CDS            large T antigen (fragment): large T antigen from SV40 (simian virus 40)
   3628..3660    +  rep_origin     M13 ori (fragment): M13 bacteriophage origin of replication; arrow indicates direction of (+) strand synthesis
   3661..3712    -  misc_feature   bom (fragment): basis of mobility region from pBR322
   3777..4134    +  promoter       SV40 promoter: SV40 enhancer and early promoter
   4185..4976    +  CDS            neo: KKA2_KLEPN - Also known as kan, nptII. Experimental evidence at protein level: Swiss-Prot protein existence level 1. Resistance to kanamycin, neomycin, paromomycin, ribostamycin, butirosin and gentamicin B. From Klebsiella pneumoniae.
   5043..5091    +  polyA_signal   poly(A) signal: synthetic polyadenylation signal
   5112..5204    -  CDS            tnpA (fragment): TN5P_ECOLX - Also known as tnp. Experimental evidence at protein level: Swiss-Prot protein existence level 1. Mediates transposition of transposon Tn5 by a 'cut and paste' mechanism. First, the monomeric transposase binds the 19 bp inverted DNA repeats flanking the transposon. Then, dimerization of the DNA- bound transposase creates a synaptic DNA complex. After nicking of the first DNA strand, excision of the transposon proceeds through a series of intermediates. The transposase then mediates the insertion of the transposon at a new site by strand transfer. The activity of the wild- type tran
   5247..5351    +  promoter       AmpR promoter: bla
   5352..6212    +  CDS            AmpR: β-lactamase; bla; confers resistance to ampicillin, carbenicillin, and related antibiotics
   6370..6958    -  rep_origin     ori: high-copy-number ColE1/pMB1/pBR322/pUC origin of replication
   7074..7357    +  misc_feature   cer region: ColE1-derived recombination site that helps to maintain plasmids as monomers
>Addgene plasmid #175025 | Halo-WIPI2B WT | addgene full sequence | sequence record 343104 | Addgene NGS Result
TCAATATTGGCCATTAGCCATATTATTCATTGGTTATATAGCATAAATCAATATTGGCTATTGGCCATTG
CATACGTTGTATCTATATCATAATATGTACATTTATATTGGCTCATGTCCAATATGACCGCCATGTTGGC
ATTGATTATTGACTAGTTATTAATAGTAATCAATTACGGGGTCATTAGTTCATAGCCCATATATGGAGTT
CCGCGTTACATAACTTACGGTAAATGGCCCGCCTGGCTGACCGCCCAACGACCCCCGCCCATTGACGTCA
ATAATGACGTATGTTCCCATAGTAACGCCAATAGGGACTTTCCATTGACGTCAATGGGTGGAGTATTTAC
GGTAAACTGCCCACTTGGCAGTACATCAAGTGTATCATATGCCAAGTCCGCCCCCTATTGACGTCAATGA
CGGTAAATGGCCCGCCTGGCATTATGCCCAGTACATGACCTTACGGGACTTTCCTACTTGGCAGTACATC
TACGTATTAGTCATCGCTATTACCATGGTGATGCGGTTTTGGCAGTACACCAATGGGCGTGGATAGCGGT
TTGACTCACGGGGATTTCCAAGTCTCCACCCCATTGACGTCAATGGGAGTTTGTTTTGGCACCAAAATCA
ACGGGACTTTCCAAAATGTCGTAATAACCCCGCCCCGTTGACGCAAATGGGCGGTAGGCGTGTACGGTGG
GAGGTCTATATAAGCAGAGCTGGTTTAGTGAACCGTCAGATCACTAGAAGCTTTATTGCGGTAGTTTATC
ACAGTTAAATTGCTAACGCAGTCAGTGCTTCTGACACAACAGTCTCGAACTTAAGCTGCAGAAGTTGGTC
GTGAGGCACTGGGCAGGTAAGTATCAAGGTTACAAGACAGGTTTAAGGAGACCAATAGAAACTGGGCTTG
TCGAGACAGAGAAGACTCTTGCGTTTCTGATAGGCACCTATTGGTCTTACTGACATCCACTTTGCCTTTC
TCTCCACAGGTGTCCACTCCCAGTTCAATTACAGCTCTTAAGGCTAGAGTATTAATACGACTCACTATAG
GGCTAGCAAAGCCACCATGGCAGAAATCGGTACTGGCTTTCCATTCGACCCCCATTATGTGGAAGTCCTG
GGCGAGCGCATGCACTACGTCGATGTTGGTCCGCGCGATGGCACCCCTGTGCTGTTCCTGCACGGTAACC
CGACCTCCTCCTACGTGTGGCGCAACATCATCCCGCATGTTGCACCGACCCATCGCTGCATTGCTCCAGA
CCTGATCGGTATGGGCAAATCCGACAAACCAGACCTGGGTTATTTCTTCGACGACCACGTCCGCTTCATG
GATGCCTTCATCGAAGCCCTGGGTCTGGAAGAGGTCGTCCTGGTCATTCACGACTGGGGCTCCGCTCTGG
GTTTCCACTGGGCCAAGCGCAATCCAGAGCGCGTCAAAGGTATTGCATTTATGGAGTTCATCCGCCCTAT
CCCGACCTGGGACGAATGGCCAGAATTTGCCCGCGAGACCTTCCAGGCCTTCCGCACCACCGACGTCGGC
CGCAAGCTGATCATCGATCAGAACGTTTTTATCGAGGGTACGCTGCCGATGGGTGTCGTCCGCCCGCTGA
CTGAAGTCGAGATGGACCATTACCGCGAGCCGTTCCTGAATCCTGTTGACCGCGAGCCACTGTGGCGCTT
CCCAAACGAGCTGCCAATCGCCGGTGAGCCAGCGAACATCGTCGCGCTGGTCGAAGAATACATGGACTGG
CTGCACCAGTCCCCTGTCCCGAAGCTGCTGTTCTGGGGCACCCCAGGCGTTCTGATCCCACCGGCCGAAG
CCGCTCGCCTGGCCAAAAGCCTGCCTAACTGCAAGGCTGTGGACATCGGCCCGGGTCTGAATCTGCTGCA
AGAAGACAACCCGGACCTGATCGGCAGCGAGATCGCGCGCTGGCTGTCGACGCTCGAGATTTCCGGCGAG
CCAACCACTGAGGATCTGTACTTTCAGAGCGATAACGCGATCGCTTCCGAATTCGGATCCATGAACCTGG
CGAGCCAGAGCGGGGAGGCCGGCGCCGGCCAGCTGCTCTTCGCCAACTTCAACCAGGACAACACGTCCCT
AGCTGTTGGTAGTAAGTCCGGTTATAAATTTTTCTCCCTTTCTTCTGTGGATAAGCTGGAACAGATCTAT
GAATGCACCGATACGGAAGATGTGTGCATTGTAGAGAGATTGTTCTCCAGCAGCCTAGTGGCCATCGTGA
GCCTTAAAGCACCAAGGAAGCTAAAGGTTTGCCACTTTAAGAAGGGAACTGAGATCTGCAACTACAGCTA
CTCCAACACGATTCTGGCTGTGAAGCTCAACAGGCAGAGGCTGATAGTATGCCTGGAGGAGTCCCTGTAC
ATCCACAACATTCGGGACATGAAGGTGCTGCATACGATCAGGGAGACGCCTCCAAACCCTGCAGGCCTGT
GTGCGCTGTCAATCAACAACGACAACTGCTACTTGGCGTACCCAGGGAGCGCGACCATCGGAGAGGTGCA
GGTCTTCGATACCATTAATTTGAGAGCTGCAAACATGATTCCGGCTCACGACAGTCCTTTAGCGGCACTG
GCCTTTGACGCAAGTGGAACTAAACTTGCCACGGCTTCGGAGAAGGGGACCGTGATTAGGGTATTTTCCA
TTCCAGAAGGACAAAAACTCTTTGAGTTTCGGAGAGGAGTAAAGAGGTGCGTGAGCATCTGCTCCCTGGC
CTTCAGCATGGACGGCATGTTCCTCTCCGCCTCCAGCAACACTGAGACCGTGCACATCTTCAAACTCGAG
ACTGTGAAAGAAAAACCCCCAGAGGAGCCCACCACCTGGACCGGGTACTTCGGGAAAGTGCTCATGGCCT
CCACCAGCTACCTGCCTTCCCAAGTGACAGAAATGTTCAACCAGGGCAGAGCCTTCGCCACGGTCCGCCT
GCCATTCTGCGGCCACAAAAACATCTGCTCGCTAGCCACAATTCAGAAGATCCCGCGGTTGTTGGTGGGT
GCCGCCGACGGGTACCTGTACATGTACAACCTGGACCCCCAGGAGGGCGGCGAGTGTGCCCTGATGAAGC
AGCACCGGCTGGACGGCAGTCTGGAAACGACCAATGAGATCTTGGACTCTGCCTCTCACGACTGCCCCTT
AGTCACTCAGACATACGGCGCAGCTGCAGGAAAAGGTACTTACGTGCCTTCATCCCCAACGAGACTTGCC
TACACAGACGACCTGGGTGCTGTGGGTGGCGCCTGCCTGGAGGACGAGGCCAGCGCCCTGCGCCTGGATG
AGGACAGCGAGCACCCGCCCATGATTCTTCGGACTGACTGAGCGGCCGCTTGCTGAGTTGGCTGCTGCCA
CCGCTGAGCAATAACTAGCATAACCCCTTGGCCGCTTCGAGCAGACATGATAAGATACATTGATGAGTTT
GGACAAACCACAACTAGAATGCAGTGAAAAAAATGCTTTATTTGTGAAATTTGTGATGCTATTGCTTTAT
TTGTAACCATTATAAGCTGCAATAAACAAGTTAACAACAACAATTGCATTCATTTTATGTTTCAGGTTCA
GGGGGAGATGTGGGAGGTTTTTTTAAGCAAGTAAAACCTCTACAAATGTGGTAAAATCGAATTTTAACAA
AATATTAACGCTTACAATTTCCTGATGCGGTATTTTCTCCTTACGCATCTGTGCGGTATTTCACACCGCA
TACGCGGATCTGCGCAGCACCATGGCCTGAAATAACCTCTGAAAGAGGAACTTGGTTAGGTACCTTCTGA
GGCGGAAAGAACCAGCTGTGGAATGTGTGTCAGTTAGGGTGTGGAAAGTCCCCAGGCTCCCCAGCAGGCA
GAAGTATGCAAAGCATGCATCTCAATTAGTCAGCAACCAGGTGTGGAAAGTCCCCAGGCTCCCCAGCAGG
CAGAAGTATGCAAAGCATGCATCTCAATTAGTCAGCAACCATAGTCCCGCCCCTAACTCCGCCCATCCCG
CCCCTAACTCCGCCCAGTTCCGCCCATTCTCCGCCCCATGGCTGACTAATTTTTTTTATTTATGCAGAGG
CCGAGGCCGCCTCGGCCTCTGAGCTATTCCAGAAGTAGTGAGGAGGCTTTTTTGGAGGCCTAGGCTTTTG
CAAAAAGCTTGATTCTTCTGACACAACAGTCTCGAACTTAAGGCTAGAGCCACCATGATTGAACAAGATG
GATTGCACGCAGGTTCTCCGGCCGCTTGGGTGGAGAGGCTATTCGGCTATGACTGGGCACAACAGACAAT
CGGCTGCTCTGATGCCGCCGTGTTCCGGCTGTCAGCGCAGGGGCGCCCGGTTCTTTTTGTCAAGACCGAC
CTGTCCGGTGCCCTGAATGAACTGCAGGACGAGGCAGCGCGGCTATCGTGGCTGGCCACGACGGGCGTTC
CTTGCGCAGCTGTGCTCGACGTTGTCACTGAAGCGGGAAGGGACTGGCTGCTATTGGGCGAAGTGCCGGG
GCAGGATCTCCTGTCATCTCACCTTGCTCCTGCCGAGAAAGTATCCATCATGGCTGATGCAATGCGGCGG
CTGCATACGCTTGATCCGGCTACCTGCCCATTCGACCACCAAGCGAAACATCGCATCGAGCGAGCACGTA
CTCGGATGGAAGCCGGTCTTGTCGATCAGGATGATCTGGACGAAGAGCATCAGGGGCTCGCGCCAGCCGA
ACTGTTCGCCAGGCTCAAGGCGCGCATGCCCGACGGCGAGGATCTCGTCGTGACCCATGGCGATGCCTGC
TTGCCGAATATCATGGTGGAAAATGGCCGCTTTTCTGGATTCATCGACTGTGGCCGGCTGGGTGTGGCGG
ACCGCTATCAGGACATAGCGTTGGCTACCCGTGATATTGCTGAAGAGCTTGGCGGCGAATGGGCTGACCG
CTTCCTCGTGCTTTACGGTATCGCCGCTCCCGATTCGCAGCGCATCGCCTTCTATCGCCTTCTTGACGAG
TTCTTCTGAGCGGGACTCTGGGGTTCGAAATGACCGACCAAGCGACGCCCAACCTGCCATCACGATGGCC
GCAATAAAATATCTTTATTTTCATTACATCTGTGTGTTGGTTTTTTGTGTGAATCGATAGCGATAAGGAT
CCTCTTTGCGCTTGCGTTTTCCCTTGTCCAGATAGCCCAGTAGCTGACATTCATCCGGGGTCAGCACCGT
TTCTGCGGACTGGCTTTCTACGTAATGGTTTCTTAGACGTCAGGTGGCACTTTTCGGGGAAATGTGCGCG
GAACCCCTATTTGTTTATTTTTCTAAATACATTCAAATATGTATCCGCTCATGAGACAATAACCCTGATA
AATGCTTCAATAATATTGAAAAAGGAAGAGTATGAGTATTCAACATTTCCGTGTCGCCCTTATTCCCTTT
TTTGCGGCATTTTGCCTTCCTGTTTTTGCTCACCCAGAAACGCTGGTGAAAGTAAAAGATGCTGAAGATC
AGTTGGGTGCACGAGTGGGTTACATCGAACTGGATCTCAACAGCGGTAAGATCCTTGAGAGTTTTCGCCC
CGAAGAACGTTTTCCAATGATGAGCACTTTCAAAGTTCTGCTATGTGGCGCGGTATTATCCCGTATTGAC
GCCGGGCAAGAGCAACTCGGTCGCCGCATACACTATTCTCAGAATGACTTGGTTGAGTACTCACCAGTCA
CAGAAAAGCATCTTACGGATGGCATGACAGTAAGAGAATTATGCAGTGCTGCCATAACCATGAGTGATAA
CACTGCGGCCAACTTACTTCTGACAACTATCGGAGGACCGAAGGAGCTAACCGCTTTTTTGCACAACATG
GGGGATCATGTAACTCGCCTTGATCGTTGGGAACCGGAGCTGAATGAAGCCATACCAAACGACGAGCGTG
ACACCACGATGCCTGTAGCAATGGCAACAACGTTGCGCAAACTATTAACTGGCGAACTACTTACTCTAGC
TTCCCGGCAACAATTAATAGACTGGATGGAGGCGGATAAAGTTGCAGGACCACTTCTGCGCTCGGCCCTT
CCGGCTGGCTGGTTTATTGCTGATAAATCTGGAGCCGGTGAGCGTGGGTCTCGCGGTATCATTGCAGCAC
TGGGGCCAGATGGTAAGCCCTCCCGTATCGTAGTTATCTACACGACGGGGAGTCAGGCAACTATGGATGA
ACGAAATAGACAGATCGCTGAGATAGGTGCCTCACTGATTAAGCATTGGTAATTCGAAATGACCGACCAA
GCGACGCCCAACCGGTATCAGCTCACTCAAAGGCGGTAATACGGTTATCCACAGAATCAGGGGATAACGC
AGGAAAGAACATGTGAGCAAAAGGCCAGCAAAAGGCCAGGAACCGTAAAAAGGCCGCGTTGCTGGCGTTT
TTCCATAGGCTCCGCCCCCCTGACGAGCATCACAAAAATCGACGCTCAAGTCAGAGGTGGCGAAACCCGA
CAGGACTATAAAGATACCAGGCGTTTCCCCCTGGAAGCTCCCTCGTGCGCTCTCCTGTTCCGACCCTGCC
GCTTACCGGATACCTGTCCGCCTTTCTCCCTTCGGGAAGCGTGGCGCTTTCTCATAGCTCACGCTGTAGG
TATCTCAGTTCGGTGTAGGTCGTTCGCTCCAAGCTGGGCTGTGTGCACGAACCCCCCGTTCAGCCCGACC
GCTGCGCCTTATCCGGTAACTATCGTCTTGAGTCCAACCCGGTAAGACACGACTTATCGCCACTGGCAGC
AGCCACTGGTAACAGGATTAGCAGAGCGAGGTATGTAGGCGGTGCTACAGAGTTCTTGAAGTGGTGGCCT
AACTACGGCTACACTAGAAGGACAGTATTTGGTATCTGCGCTCTGCTGAAGCCAGTTACCTTCGGAAAAA
GAGTTGGTAGCTCTTGATCCGGCAAACAAACCACCGCTGGTAGCGGTGGTTTTTTTGTTTGCAAGCAGCA
GATTACGCGCAGAAAAAAAGGATTTCAAGAAGATCCTTTGATCTTTTCTACGGGGTCTGACGCTCAGTGG
AACGAAAACTCACGTTAAGGGATTTTGGTCATGAGATTATCAAAAAGGATCTTCACCTAGATCCTTTTAT
AGTCCGGAAATACAGGAACGCACGCTGGATGGCCCTTCGCTGGGATGGTGAAACCATGAAAAATGGCAGC
TTCAGTGGATTAAGTGGGGGTAATGTGGCCTGTACCCTCTGGTTGCATAGGTATTCATACGGTTAAAATT
TATCAGGCGCGATTGCGGCAGTTTTTCGGGTGGTTTGTTGCCATTTTTACCTGTCTGCTGCCGTGATCGC
GCTGAACGCGTTTTAGCGGTGCGTACAATTAAGGGATTATGGTAAATCCACTTACTGTCTGCCCTCGTAG
CCATCGAGATAAACCGCAGTACTCCGGCCACGATGCGTCCGGCGTAGAGGATCGAGATCT
